>Addgene plasmid #195190 | pCDNA3.1_WiChR_TS_mScarlet_ER | addgene full sequence | sequence record 390435 | Addgene NGS Result
TCTGCTCTGATGCCGCATAGTTAAGCCAGTATCTGCTCCCTGCTTGTGTGTTGGAGGTCGCTGAGTAGTG
CGCGAGCAAAATTTAAGCTACAACAAGGCAAGGCTTGACCGACAATTGCATGAAGAATCTGCTTAGGGTT
AGGCGTTTTGCGCTGCTTCGCGATGTACGGGCCAGATATACGCGTTGACATTGATTATTGACTAGTTATT
AATAGTAATCAATTACGGGGTCATTAGTTCATAGCCCATATATGGAGTTCCGCGTTACATAACTTACGGT
AAATGGCCCGCCTGGCTGACCGCCCAACGACCCCCGCCCATTGACGTCAATAATGACGTATGTTCCCATA
GTAACGCCAATAGGGACTTTCCATTGACGTCAATGGGTGGAGTATTTACGGTAAACTGCCCACTTGGCAG
TACATCAAGTGTATCATATGCCAAGTACGCCCCCTATTGACGTCAATGACGGTAAATGGCCCGCCTGGCA
TTATGCCCAGTACATGACCTTATGGGACTTTCCTACTTGGCAGTACATCTACGTATTAGTCATCGCTATT
ACCATGGTGATGCGGTTTTGGCAGTACATCAATGGGCGTGGATAGCGGTTTGACTCACGGGGATTTCCAA
GTCTCCACCCCATTGACGTCAATGGGAGTTTGTTTTGGCACCAAAATCAACGGGACTTTCCAAAATGTCG
TAACAACTCCGCCCCATTGACGCAAATGGGCGGTAGGCGTGTACGGTGGGAGGTCTATATAAGCAGAGCT
CTCTGGCTAACTAGAGAACCCACTGCTTACTGGCTTATCGAAATTAATACGACTCACTATAGGGAGACCC
AAGCTGGCTAGCGTTTAGGATCCGCCACCATGAGCGCCTGCCCCACCCCCCCCACCGTGGTGGCCCCCAC
CGACCAGAGCCCCAACCCCAACGGCGGCACCACCAGCTGCGCCCAGGCCGCCCCCAGCCCCCAGATGAGC
ATGAACTACACCCTGCTGGCCACCATCGACGGCTTCAGCGCCGTGATCCTGCTGGGCAGCGGCGTGGTGT
TCTGGTACTACAGCTGGCGCGGCACCGGCTTCGGCGCCCACCCCCACCCCAAGCGCCGCCCCCTGGAGCT
GAACACCCTGAGCGCCGCCATCGCCTTCCTGACCGGCCTGATGTACGTGGCCAAGACCAGCGACTTCGCC
CGCGACAGCACCAGCGAGTTCAGCCTGAACCGCTACTGGTACAGCGACTACATCGTGACCTGCCCCCTGA
TCGTGATGGACCTGTGCTTCACCGTGGACGTGCCCTACAAGCTGGCCTTCACCGGCAGCACCGCCGTGCT
GCTGGTGATCGCCCTGGCCAGCTTCATCGTGCGCAGCCCCGAGAAGTACATCTACTTCGCCATCGGCTGC
ACCCTGTTCAGCATCTTCTTCTACTTCTTCTTCAACGAGGTGCGCAAGCGCATCCGCTACGTGCCCGACT
GCGCCAAGAAGGACCTGGAGCGCGCCATGTTCATCTTCTTCGGCTTCTGGCCCATGTTCCCCGTGCTGTG
GCTGCTGGGCTTCCACACCACCGGCGTGATCAGCGAGGAGGCCTTCTTCATCATCCACGCCTTCCTGGAC
ATCACCTGCAAGACCATCTTCGGCGTGTTCATGCTGCGCTGCCGCCTGCACATCGAGGACTACGCCTGGG
ACGAGCTGAAGCGCCAGCGCCAGGAGATCGACGAGGAGAACCAGAAGACCCTGACCGCCGCCGGCGCCGA
CGGCGCCACCGTGATGATGCCCGTGGAGGAGGACGACCCCTACGCCAGCGGACGTACGGCGAAGAGCAGG
ATCACCAGCGAGGGCGAGTACATCCCCCTGGACCAGATCGACATCAACGTGGCGGTACCCATGGTGAGCA
AGGGCGAGGCAGTGATCAAGGAGTTCATGCGGTTCAAGGTGCACATGGAGGGCTCCATGAACGGCCACGA
GTTCGAGATCGAGGGCGAGGGCGAGGGCCGCCCCTACGAGGGCACCCAGACCGCCAAGCTGAAGGTGACC
AAGGGTGGCCCCCTGCCCTTCTCCTGGGACATCCTGTCCCCTCAGTTCATGTACGGCTCCAGGGCCTTCA
CCAAGCACCCCGCCGACATCCCCGACTACTATAAGCAGTCCTTCCCCGAGGGCTTCAAGTGGGAGCGCGT
GATGAACTTCGAGGACGGCGGCGCCGTGACCGTGACCCAGGACACCTCCCTGGAGGACGGCACCCTGATC
TACAAGGTGAAGCTCCGCGGCACCAACTTCCCTCCTGACGGCCCCGTAATGCAGAAGAAGACAATGGGCT
GGGAAGCGTCCACCGAGCGGTTGTATCCCGAGGACGGCGTGCTGAAGGGCGACATTAAGATGGCCCTGCG
CCTGAAGGACGGCGGCCGCTACCTGGCGGACTTCAAGACCACCTACAAGGCCAAGAAGCCCGTGCAGATG
CCCGGCGCCTACAACGTCGACCGCAAGTTGGACATCACCTCCCACAACGAGGACTACACCGTGGTGGAAC
AGTACGAACGCTCCGAGGGCCGCCACTCCACCGGCGGCATGGACGAGCTGTACAAGTTCTGCTACGAGAA
CGAGGTGTAATGAGAATTCGATATCAAGCTTAAGTTTAAACCGCTGATCAGCCTCGACTGTGCCTTCTAG
TTGCCAGCCATCTGTTGTTTGCCCCTCCCCCGTGCCTTCCTTGACCCTGGAAGGTGCCACTCCCACTGTC
CTTTCCTAATAAAATGAGGAAATTGCATCGCATTGTCTGAGTAGGTGTCATTCTATTCTGGGGGGTGGGG
TGGGGCAGGACAGCAAGGGGGAGGATTGGGAAGACAATAGCAGGCATGCTGGGGATGCGGTGGGCTCTAT
GGCTTCTGAGGCGGAAAGAACCAGCTGGGGCTCTAGGGGGTATCCCC
[124 nt withheld, positions 2918-3041]
C
[91 nt withheld, positions 3043-3133]
A
[49 nt withheld, positions 3135-3183]
CCTTTGACGTTGGAGTCCACGTTCTTT
[37 nt withheld, positions 3211-3247]
ACCCTATCTCGGTCTATTCTTTTGATTTATAAGGGATTTTGCCGATTTCGGCCTATTGGTTAAAAAATGA
GCTGATTTAACAAAAATTTAACGCGAATTAATTCTGTGGAATGTGTGTCAGTTAGGGTGTGGAAAGTCCC
CAGGCTCCCCAGCAGGCAGAAGTATGCAAAGCATGCATCTCAATTAGTCAGCAACCAGGTGTGGAAAGTC
CCCAGGCTCCCCAGCAGGCAGAAGTATGCAAAGCATGCATCTCAATTAGTCAGCAACCATAGTCCCGCCC
CTAACTCCGCCCATCCCGCCCCTAACTCCGCCCAGTTCCGCCCATTCTCCGCCCCATGGCTGACTAATTT
TTTTTATTTATGCAGAGGCCGAGGCCGCCTCTGCCTCTGAGCTATTCCAGAAGTAGTGAGGAGGCTTTTT
TGGAGGCCTAGGCTTTTGCAAAAAGCTCCCGGGAGCTTGTATATCCATTTTCGGATCTGATCAAGAGACA
GGATGAGGATCGTTTCGCATGATTGAACAAGATGGATTGCACGCAGGTTCTCCGGCCGCTTGGGTGGAGA
GGCTATTCGGCTATGACTGGGCACAACAGACAATCGGCTGCTCTGATGCCGCCGTGTTCCGGCTGTCAGC
GCAGGGGCGCCCGGTTCTTTTTGTCAAGACCGACCTGTCCGGTGCCCTGAATGAACTGCAGGACGAGGCA
GCGCGGCTATCGTGGCTGGCCACGACGGGCGTTCCTTGCGCAGCTGTGCTCGACGTTGTCACTGAAGCGG
GAAGGGACTGGCTGCTATTGGGCGAAGTGCCGGGGCAGGATCTCCTGTCATCTCACCTTGCTCCTGCCGA
GAAAGTATCCATCATGGCTGATGCAATGCGGCGGCTGCATACGCTTGATCCGGCTACCTGCCCATTCGAC
CACCAAGCGAAACATCGCATCGAGCGAGCACGTACTCGGATGGAAGCCGGTCTTGTCGATCAGGATGATC
TGGACGAAGAGCATCAGGGGCTCGCGCCAGCCGAACTGTTCGCCAGGCTCAAGGCGCGCATGCCCGACGG
CGAGGATCTCGTCGTGACCCATGGCGATGCCTGCTTGCCGAATATCATGGTGGAAAATGGCCGCTTTTCT
GGATTCATCGACTGTGGCCGGCTGGGTGTGGCGGACCGCTATCAGGACATAGCGTTGGCTACCCGTGATA
TTGCTGAAGAGCTTGGCGGCGAATGGGCTGACCGCTTCCTCGTGCTTTACGGTATCGCCGCTCCCGATTC
GCAGCGCATCGCCTTCTATCGCCTTCTTGACGAGTTCTTCTGAGCGGGACTCTGGGGTTCGAAATGACCG
ACCAAGCGACGCCCAACCTGCCATCACGAGATTTCGATTCCACCGCCGCCTTCTATGAAAGGTTGGGCTT
CGGAATCGTTTTCCGGGACGCCGGCTGGATGATCCTCCAGCGCGGGGATCTCATGCTGGAGTTCTTCGCC
CACCCCAACTTGTTTATTGCAGCTTATAATGGTTACAAATAAAGCAATAGCATCACAAATTTCACAAATA
AAGCATTTTTTTCACTGCATTCTAGTTGTGGTTTGTCCAAACTCATCAATGTATCTTATCATGTCTGTAT
ACCGTCGACCTCTAGCTAGAGCTTGGCGTAATCATGGTCATAGCTGTTTCCTGTGTGAAATTGTTATCCG
CTCACAATTCCACACAACATACGAGCCGGAAGCATAAAGTGTAAAGCCTGGGGTGCCTAATGAGTGAGCT
AACTCACATTAATTGCGTTGCGCTCACTGCCCGCTTTCCAGTCGGGAAACCTGTCGTGCCAGCTGCATTA
ATGAATCGGCCAACGCGCGGGGAGAGGCGGTTTGCGTATTGGGCGCTCTTCCGCTTCCTCGCTCACTGAC
TCGCTGCGCTCGGTCGTTCGGCTGCGGCGAGCGGTATCAGCTCACTCAAAGGCGGTAATACGGTTATCCA
CAGAATCAGGGGATAACGCAGGAAAGAACATGTGAGCAAAAGGCCAGCAAAAGGCCAGGAACCGTAAAAA
GGCCGCGTTGCTGGCGTTTTTCCATAGGCTCCGCCCCCCTGACGAGCATCACAAAAATCGACGCTCAAGT
CAGAGGTGGCGAAACCCGACAGGACTATAAAGATACCAGGCGTTTCCCCCTGGAAGCTCCCTCGTGCGCT
CTCCTGTTCCGACCCTGCCGCTTACCGGATACCTGTCCGCCTTTCTCCCTTCGGGAAGCGTGGCGCTTTC
TCATAGCTCACGCTGTAGGTATCTCAGTTCGGTGTAGGTCGTTCGCTCCAAGCTGGGCTGTGTGCACGAA
CCCCCCGTTCAGCCCGACCGCTGCGCCTTATCCGGTAACTATCGTCTTGAGTCCAACCCGGTAAGACACG
ACTTATCGCCACTGGCAGCAGCCACTGGTAACAGGATTAGCAGAGCGAGGTATGTAGGCGGTGCTACAGA
GTTCTTGAAGTGGTGGCCTAACTACGGCTACACTAGAAGAACAGTATTTGGTATCTGCGCTCTGCTGAAG
CCAGTTACCTTCGGAAAAAGAGTTGGTAGCTCTTGATCCGGCAAACAAACCACCGCTGGTAGCGGTGGTT
TTTTTGTTTGCAAGCAGCAGATTACGCGCAGAAAAAAAGGATCTCAAGAAGATCCTTTGATCTTTTCTAC
GGGGTCTGACGCTCAGTGGAACGAAAACTCACGTTAAGGGATTTTGGTCATGAGATTATCAAAAAGGATC
TTCACCTAGATCCTTTTAAATTAAAAATGAAGTTTTAAATCAATCTAAAGTATATATGAGTAAACTTGGT
CTGACAGTTACCAATGCTTAATCAGTGAGGCACCTATCTCAGCGATCTGTCTATTTCGTTCATCCATAGT
TGCCTGACTCCCCGTCGTGTAGATAACTACGATACGGGAGGGCTTACCATCTGGCCCCAGTGCTGCAATG
ATACCGCGAGACCCACGCTCACCGGCTCCAGATTTATCAGCAATAAACCAGCCAGCCGGAAGGGCCGAGC
GCAGAAGTGGTCCTGCAACTTTATCCGCCTCCATCCAGTCTATTAATTGTTGCCGGGAAGCTAGAGTAAG
TAGTTCGCCAGTTAATAGTTTGCGCAACGTTGTTGCCATTGCTACAGGCATCGTGGTGTCACGCTCGTCG
TTTGGTATGGCTTCATTCAGCTCCGGTTCCCAACGATCAAGGCGAGTTACATGATCCCCCATGTTGTGCA
AAAAAGCGGTTAGCTCCTTCGGTCCTCCGATCGTTGTCAGAAGTAAGTTGGCCGCAGTGTTATCACTCAT
GGTTATGGCAGCACTGCATAATTCTCTTACTGTCATGCCATCCGTAAGATGCTTTTCTGTGACTGGTGAG
TACTCAACCAAGTCATTCTGAGAATAGTGTATGCGGCGACCGAGTTGCTCTTGCCCGGCGTCAATACGGG
ATAATACCGCGCCACATAGCAGAACTTTAAAAGTGCTCATCATTGGAAAACGTTCTTCGGGGCGAAAACT
CTCAAGGATCTTACCGCTGTTGAGATCCAGTTCGATGTAACCCACTCGTGCACCCAACTGATCTTCAGCA
TCTTTTACTTTCACCAGCGTTTCTGGGTGAGCAAAAACAGGAAGGCAAAATGCCGCAAAAAAGGGAATAA
GGGCGACACGGAAATGTTGAATACTCATACTCTTCCTTTTTCAATATTATTGAAGCATTTATCAGGGTTA
TTGTCTCATGAGCGGATACATATTTGAATGTATTTAGAAAAATAAACAAATAGGGGTTCCGCGCACATTT
CCCCGAAAAGTGCCACCTGACGTCGACGGATCGGGAGATCTCCCGATCCCCTATGGTGCACTCTCAGTAC
AA
Features (pLannotate 1.2.2; 22 found; start..end, strand, type, name):
    187..566     +  enhancer       CMV enhancer: human cytomegalovirus immediate early enhancer
    567..770     +  promoter       CMV promoter: human cytomegalovirus (CMV) immediate early promoter
    766..799     +  LTR            5' LTR (truncated) (fragment): truncated 5' long terminal repeat (LTR) from HIV-1
    815..833     +  promoter       T7 promoter: promoter for bacteriophage T7 RNA polymerase
   1812..1871    +  CDS            KCNJ2 (fragment): KCNJ2_HUMAN - Also known as IRK1. Experimental evidence at protein level: Swiss-Prot protein existence level 1. Probably participates in establishing action potential waveform and excitability of neuronal and muscle tissues. Inward rectifier potassium channels are characterized by a greater tendency to allow potassium to flow into the cell rather than out of it. Their voltage dependence is regulated by the concentration of extracellular potassium; as external potassium is raised, the voltage range of the channel opening shifts to more positive voltages. The inward rectification is mainly due t
   1881..2576    +  CDS            mScarlet: mScarlet is a basic (constitutively fluorescent) red fluorescent protein published in 2016, derived from synthetic construct. It has moderate acid sensitivity.
   2604..2622    +  misc_feature   MCS (fragment): pBluescript multiple cloning site
   2648..2872    +  polyA_signal   bGH poly(A) signal: bovine growth hormone polyadenylation signal
   2876..2897    +  promoter       SV40 promoter (fragment): SV40 enhancer and early promoter
   2918..3346    +  rep_origin     f1 ori (sequence partly withheld): f1 bacteriophage origin of replication; arrow indicates direction of (+) strand synthesis
   3360..3689    +  promoter       SV40 promoter: SV40 enhancer and early promoter
   3756..4547    +  CDS            neo: KKA2_KLEPN - Also known as kan, nptII. Experimental evidence at protein level: Swiss-Prot protein existence level 1. Resistance to kanamycin, neomycin, paromomycin, ribostamycin, butirosin and gentamicin B. From Klebsiella pneumoniae.
   4571..4729    +  CDS            ble (fragment): BLE_KLEPN - Experimental evidence at protein level: Swiss-Prot protein existence level 1. Binding protein with a strong affinity to the bleomycin family of antibiotics. Binds to CL990; an antimitotic-antibiotic compound. From Klebsiella pneumoniae.
   4724..4845    +  polyA_signal   SV40 poly(A) signal: SV40 polyadenylation signal
   4918..4934    -  protein_bind   lac operator: The lac repressor binds to the lac operator to inhibit transcription in E. coli. This inhibition can be relieved by adding lactose or isopropyl-β-D-thiogalactopyranoside (IPTG). lac repressor encoded by lacI
   4942..4972    -  promoter       lac promoter: promoter for the E. coli lac operon
   4987..5008    -  protein_bind   CAP binding site: CAP binding activates transcription in the presence of cAMP. E. coli catabolite activator protein
   5021..5113    -  CDS            lacI (fragment): lac repressor; lacI; The lac repressor binds to the lac operator to inhibit transcription in E. coli. This inhibition can be relieved by adding lactose or isopropyl-β-D-thiogalactopyranoside (IPTG).
   5296..5884    -  rep_origin     ori: high-copy-number ColE1/pMB1/pBR322/pUC origin of replication
   6055..6915    -  CDS            AmpR: β-lactamase; bla; confers resistance to ampicillin, carbenicillin, and related antibiotics
   6916..7020    -  promoter       AmpR promoter: bla
   7079..32      -  misc_feature   bom (fragment) (across the origin): basis of mobility region from pBR322
