[The description below was written by a language model from this plasmid's Addgene catalogue record and pLannotate feature annotations shown in this document.]
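Description:
pCDNA3.1_WiChR_TS_mScarlet_ER is a mammalian expression plasmid of about 7.1 kb built on the pCDNA3.1 backbone for expressing a light-gated, potassium-selective channelrhodopsin. It is maintained in E. coli as a high-copy plasmid through a ColE1/pUC-type origin and selected with ampicillin via the β-lactamase gene. The backbone also carries an f1 origin for single-stranded DNA production. A neomycin/kanamycin phosphotransferase cassette sits between an SV40 early promoter and an SV40 polyadenylation signal, and in principle allows G418 selection of stably transfected mammalian cells.

The payload is WiChR (also called WlChR1 or WlKCR1), a synthetic 933 bp coding sequence for the inhibitory channelrhodopsin of Wobblia lunata. It is driven by the human CMV immediate-early enhancer and promoter and terminated by the bovine growth hormone polyadenylation signal. A T7 promoter lies just upstream of the insert. The automated annotation did not label the opsin itself, but the unannotated gap between the T7 promoter and the Kir2.1 fragment matches its expected position.

At its C terminus the channel is fused in series to three elements: a trafficking signal from the inward-rectifier potassium channel Kir2.1 (KCNJ2), the red fluorescent protein mScarlet, and an ER-export sequence. The last is listed in the catalogue but was not annotated separately. The two targeting motifs are commonly used to improve exit from the endoplasmic reticulum and delivery of microbial opsins to the plasma membrane, while mScarlet lets expressing cells be identified.

The recorded purpose is efficient optogenetic inhibition of excitable cells. Illumination opens a K+-selective conductance, which would be expected to hyperpolarise or shunt the membrane. The associated publication describes low-light one- and two-photon silencing.

Small hits such as the HIV-1 LTR, ble, lacI and extra SV40 promoter fragments are probably backbone remnants or annotation artefacts rather than functional parts.
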