Addgene plasmid #195190: pCDNA3.1_WiChR_TS_mScarlet_ER
Purpose: High efficient, K+ selective channelrhodopsin for the inhibition of excitable cells
Depositing lab: Peter Hegemann & Johannes Vierock. Depositing organization: Humboldt-Universitaet zu Berlin. Publication: WiChR, a highly potassium selective channelrhodopsin for low-light one- and two-photon inhibition of excitable cells. Vierock J, Peter E, Grimm C, Rozenberg A, Chen IW, Tillert L, Castro Scalise AG, Casini M, Augustin S, Tanese D, Forget BC, Peyronnet R, Schneider-Warme F, Emiliani V, Beja O, Hegemann P. Sci Adv. 2022 Nov 16:eadd7729. 10.1126/sciadv.add7729 PubMed 36383037.
Backbone
  Vector backbone: pCDNA3.1
  Backbone size w/o insert (bp): 5366
  Total vector size (bp): 7096
  Vector type: Mammalian Expression
Growth in bacteria
  Bacterial resistance: Ampicillin, 100 μg/mL
  Growth temperature: 37°C
  Growth strain: DH5alpha
  Copy number: High Copy
Gene/Insert
  Gene/Insert name: Wobblia lunata inhibitory Channelrhodopsin (alt names: WiChR; WlChR1; WlKCR1)
  Species: Synthetic; Wobblia lunata
  Insert size (bp): 933
  GenBank ID: OP710241.1 UZU83954.1
  Promoter: CMV
  Tag / fusion protein: Kir2.1 trafficking motif (C terminal on insert); mScarlet (C terminal on insert); ER-export sequence (C terminal on insert)
  Cloning method: Gibson Cloning
  Sequencing primers: 5′ CGCAAATGGGCGGTAGGCGTG; 3′ AGCCTCGACTGTGCCTTCTA
Terms and licenses: Academic/Nonprofit Terms; Industry Terms: Not Available to Industry
How to cite: pCDNA3.1_WiChR_TS_mScarlet_ER was a gift from Peter Hegemann & Johannes Vierock (Addgene plasmid # 195190 ; http://n2t.net/addgene:195190 ; RRID:Addgene_195190)
